Addgene plasmid #199736: pCBLggPro
Purpose: (Empty Backbone) Golden Gate entry vector for promoter cloning
Depositing lab: Kan Wang. Depositing organization: Iowa State University. Publication: New T-DNA binary vectors with NptII selection and RUBY reporter for efficient maize transformation and targeted mutagenesis. Lee K, Kang M, Ji Q, Grosic S, Wang K. Plant Physiol. 2023 Apr 18:kiad231. doi: 10.1093/plphys/kiad231. PubMed 37070560.
Backbone
  Vector backbone: pCBLsgRNA1
  Vector type: Plant Expression
Growth in bacteria
  Bacterial resistance: Tetracycline, 10 μg/mL
  Growth temperature: 37°C
  Growth strain: DH5alpha
  Copy number: High Copy
Gene/Insert
  Gene/Insert name: None
Terms and licenses: Academic/Nonprofit Terms; Industry Terms: Not Available to Industry
How to cite: pCBLggPro was a gift from Kan Wang (Addgene plasmid # 199736 ; http://n2t.net/addgene:199736 ; RRID:Addgene_199736)
