[The description below was written by a language model from this plasmid's Addgene catalogue record and pLannotate feature annotations shown in this document.]
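Description:
pCBLggPro is a small (about 3 kb) empty Golden Gate entry vector built on the pCBLsgRNA1 backbone and intended to receive promoter fragments as one module in a plant expression cloning system. It belongs to a toolkit of T-DNA binary vectors developed for maize transformation and targeted mutagenesis. It is catalogued as a plant expression vector, but the annotated sequence contains only bacterial maintenance elements, with no plant promoter, terminator, T-DNA borders or plant selectable marker. It therefore serves as a shuttle for cloning and storing a promoter part in E. coli before that part is assembled into a destination construct.

The plasmid replicates from a high-copy ColE1/pUC-type origin and is selected with tetracycline, through a tetracycline efflux gene (TcR) driven by its native tet promoter. Tetracycline selection in an entry vector is generally useful because it differs from the markers typically carried by recipient vectors, which allows counter-selection after assembly, although the record does not describe this explicitly. Other annotated features are a T7 promoter at one end of the sequence and the rrnB T1 and T2 transcription terminators, which can insulate a cloning region from read-through transcription. Short fragments of lacI, the RSF origin and a kanamycin resistance gene also appear. These are too small to be functional and are probably remnants of the plasmid's construction history. The record lists no insert, and the feature table does not annotate the Golden Gate acceptor site, so the type IIS enzyme used, the overhangs generated and the exact position where a promoter is inserted are not stated.
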