Features (pLannotate 1.2.2; 10 found; start..end, strand, type, name):
      1..19      -  promoter       T7 promoter: promoter for bacteriophage T7 RNA polymerase
    258..846     +  rep_origin     ori: high-copy-number ColE1/pMB1/pBR322/pUC origin of replication
   1029..1121    +  CDS            lacI (fragment): lac repressor; lacI; The lac repressor binds to the lac operator to inhibit transcription in E. coli. This inhibition can be relieved by adding lactose or isopropyl-β-D-thiogalactopyranoside (IPTG).
   1176..1203    -  terminator     rrnB T2 terminator: transcription terminator T2 from the E. coli rrnB gene
   1335..1378    +  terminator     rrnB T1 terminator: Escherichia coli rrnB; transcription terminator T1 from the E. coli rrnB gene
   1410..1463    -  CDS            lacI (fragment): lac repressor; lacI; The lac repressor binds to the lac operator to inhibit transcription in E. coli. This inhibition can be relieved by adding lactose or isopropyl-β-D-thiogalactopyranoside (IPTG).
   1465..1589    -  rep_origin     RSF ori (fragment): Plasmids containing the RSF 1030 origin of replication can be propagated in E. coli cells that contain additional plasmids with compatible origins.
   1605..1633    +  promoter       tet promoter: E. coli promoter for tetracycline efflux protein gene
   1681..2871    +  CDS            TcR: tetracycline efflux protein; tet; confers resistance to tetracycline
   2969..3043    +  CDS            KanR (fragment): aminoglycoside phosphotransferase; aphA-3; confers resistance to kanamycin
>Addgene plasmid #199736 | pCBLggPro | addgene full sequence | sequence record 399274 | Addgene NGS Result
CCTATAGTGAGTCGTATTACATGGTCATAGCTGTTTCCTGGCAGCTCTGGCCCGTGTCTCAAAATCTCTG
ATGTTACATTGCACAAGATAAAAATATATCATCATGCCTCCTCTAGAGGTCTCGCTATGGCGCGCCTAGG
TACCACGCGTCCGCGGCATGGGAGACCCTCGAGCCACCCATGACCAAAATCCCTTAACGTGAGTTACGCG
TCGTTCCACTGAGCGTCAGACCCCGTAGAAAAGATCAAAGGATCTTCTTGAGATCCTTTTTTTCTGCGCG
TAATCTGCTGCTTGCAAACAAAAAAACCACCGCTACCAGCGGTGGTTTGTTTGCCGGATCAAGAGCTACC
AACTCTTTTTCCGAAGGTAACTGGCTTCAGCAGAGCGCAGATACCAAATACTGTTCTTCTAGTGTAGCCG
TAGTTAGGCCACCACTTCAAGAACTCTGTAGCACCGCCTACATACCTCGCTCTGCTAATCCTGTTACCAG
TGGCTGCTGCCAGTGGCGATAAGTCGTGTCTTACCGGGTTGGACTCAAGACGATAGTTACCGGATAAGGC
GCAGCGGTCGGGCTGAACGGGGGGTTCGTGCACACAGCCCAGCTTGGAGCGAACGACCTACACCGAACTG
AGATACCTACAGCGTGAGCTATGAGAAAGCGCCACGCTTCCCGAAGGGAGAAAGGCGGACAGGTATCCGG
TAAGCGGCAGGGTCGGAACAGGAGAGCGCACGAGGGAGCTTCCAGGGGGAAACGCCTGGTATCTTTATAG
TCCTGTCGGGTTTCGCCACCTCTGACTTGAGCGTCGATTTTTGTGATGCTCGTCAGGGGGGCGGAGCCTA
TGGAAAAACGCCAGCAACGCGGCCTTTTTACGGTTCCTGGCCTTTTGCTGGCCTTTTGCTCACATGTTCT
TTCCTGCGTTATCCCCTGATTCTGTGGATAACCGTATTACCGCCTTTGAGTGAGCTGATACCGCTCGCCG
CAGCCGAACGACCGAGCGCAGCGAGTCAGTGAGCGAGGAAGCGGAAGAGCGCCCAATACGCAAACCGCCT
CTCCCCGCGCGTTGGCCGATTCATTAATGCAGCTGGCACGACAGGTTTCCCGACTGGAAAGCGGGCAGTG
AGCGCAACGCAATTAATACGCGTACCGCTAGCCAGGAAGAGTTTGTAGAAACGCAAAAAGGCCATCCGTC
AGGATGGCCTTCTGCTTAGTTTGATGCCTGGCAGTTTATGGCGGGCGTCCTGCCCGCCACCCTCCGGGCC
GTTGCTTCACAACGTTCAAATCCGCTCCCGGCGGATTTGTCCTACTCAGGAGAGCGTTCACCGACAAACA
ACAGATAAAACGAAAGGCCCAGTCTTCCGACTGAGCCTTTCGTTTTATTTGATGCCTGGCAGTTCCCTAC
TCTCGCGTTCTGCATTAATGAATCGGCCAACGCGCGGGGAGAGGCGGTTTGCGTATTGGGCGCTCTTCCG
CTTCCTCGCTCACTGACTCGCTGCGCTCGGTCGTTCGGCTGCGGCGAGCGGTATCAGCTCACTCAAAGGC
GGTAATACGGTTATCCACAGAATCAGGGGATAACGCAGGAAAGAACATGAATTAATTCTCATGTTTGACA
GCTTATCATCGATTAGCTTTAATGCGGTAGTTTATCACAGTTAAATTGCTAACGCAGTCAGGCACCGTGT
ATGAAATCTAACAATGCGCTCATCGTCATCCTCGGCACCGTCACCCTGGATGCTGTAGGCATAGGCTTGG
TTATGCCGGTACTGCCGGGCCTCTTGCGGGATATCGTCCATTCCGACAGCATCGCCAGTCACTATGGCGT
GCTGCTAGCGCTATATGCGTTGATGCAATTTCTATGCGCACCCGTTCTCGGAGCACTGTCCGACCGCTTT
GGCCGCCGCCCAGTCCTGCTCGCTTCGCTACTTGGAGCCACTATCGACTACGCGATCATGGCGACCACAC
CCGTCCTGTGGATTCTCTACGCCGGACGCATCGTGGCCGGCATCACCGGCGCCACAGGTGCGGTTGCTGG
CGCCTATATCGCCGACATCACCGATGGGGAAGATCGGGCTCGCCACTTCGGGCTCATGAGCGCTTGTTTC
GGCGTGGGTATGGTGGCAGGCCCCGTGGCCGGGGGACTGTTGGGCGCCATCTCCTTACATGCACCATTCC
TTGCGGCGGCGGTGCTCAACGGCCTCAACCTACTACTGGGCTGCTTCCTAATGCAGGAGTCGCATAAGGG
AGAGCGCCGACCCATGCCCTTGAGAGCCTTCAACCCAGTCAGCTCCTTCCGGTGGGCGCGGGGCATGACT
ATCGTCGCCGCACTTATGACTGTCTTCTTTATCATGCAACTCGTAGGACAGGTGCCGGCAGCGCTCTGGG
TCATTTTCGGCGAGGACCGCTTTCGCTGGAGCGCGACGATGATCGGCCTGTCGCTTGCGGTATTCGGAAT
CTTGCACGCCCTCGCTCAAGCCTTCGTCACTGGTCCCGCCACCAAACGTTTCGGCGAGAAGCAGGCCATT
ATCGCCGGCATGGCGGCCGACGCGCTGGGCTACGTCTTGCTGGCGTTCGCGACGCGAGGCTGGATGGCCT
TCCCCATTATGATTCTTCTCGCTTCCGGCGGCATCGGGATGCCCGCGTTGCAGGCCATGCTGTCCAGGCA
GGTAGATGACGACCATCAGGGACAGCTTCAAGGATCGCTCGCGGCTCTTACCAGCCTAACTTCGATCATT
GGACCGCTGATCGTCACGGCGATTTATGCCGCCTCGGCGAGCACATGGAACGGGTTGGCATGGATTGTAG
GCGCCGCCCTATACCTTGTCTGCCTCCCCGCGTTGCGTCGCGGTGCATGGAGCCGGGCCACCTCGACCTG
AATGGAAGCCGGCGGCACCTCGCTAACGGATTCACCACTCCAAGAATTGGAGCCAATCAATTCTTGCGGA
GAACTGTGAATGCGCAAACCAACCCTTGATCGGGGAAGAACAGTATGTCGAGCTATTTTTTGACTTACTG
GGGATCAAGCCTGATTGGGAGAAAATAAAATATCC
